>Addgene plasmid #211116 | pBiT3.1-N_PPWD1:1-646 | addgene full sequence | sequence record 425999 | Addgene NGS Result
AAGACGCGTTAATTAAGACGTCGGCAGTGAAAAAAATGCTTTATTTGTGAAATTTGTGATGCTATTGCTT
TATTTGTAACCATTATAAGCTGCAATAAACAAGTTAACAACAACAATTGCATTCATTTTATGTTTCAGGT
TCAGGGGGAGGTGTGGGAGGTTTTTTAAAGCAAGTAAAACCTCTACAAATGTGGTATGGCTGATTATGAT
CCGCGGCCGCAATACGTCGACGTTATCAGCTGACTTCGTACGAGAGCCTAGGATTATGGCGCGCCACTAG
TTATTAATAGTAATCAATTACGGGGTCATTAGTTCATAGCCCATATATGGAGTTCCGCGTTACATAACTT
ACGGTAAATGGCCCGCCTGGCTGACCGCCCAACGACCCCCGCCCATTGACGTCAATAATGACGTATGTTC
CCATAGTAACGCCAATAGGGACTTTCCATTGACGTCAATGGGTGGAGTATTTACGGTAAACTGCCCACTT
GGCAGTACATCAAGTGTATCATATGCCAAGTCCGCCCCCTATTGACGTCAATGACGGTAAATGGCCCGCC
TGGCATTATGCCCAGTACATGACCTTACGGGACTTTCCTACTTGGCAGTACATCTACGTATTAGTCATCG
CTATTACCATGGTGATGCGGTTTTGGCAGTACACCAATGGGCGTGGATAGCGGTTTGACTCACGGGGATT
TCCAAGTCTCCACCCCATTGACGTCAATGGGAGTTTGTTTTGGCACCAAAATCAACGGGACTTTCCAAAA
TGTCGTAATAACCCCGCCCCGTTGACGCAAATGGGCGGTAGGCGTGTACGGTGGGAGGTCTATATAAGCA
GAGCTGGTTTAGTGAACCGTCAGATCACTAGAATCTTTATTGCGGTAGTTTATCACAGTTAAATTGCTAA
CGCAGTCAGTGCTTCTGACACAACAGTCTCGAACTTAAGCTGCAGAAGTTGGTCGTGAGGCACTGGGCAG
GTAAGTATCAAGGTTACAAGACAGGTTTAAGGAGACCAATAGAAACTGGGCTTGTCGAGACAGAGAAGAC
TCTTGCGTTTCTGATAGGCACCTATTGGTCTTACTGACATCCACTTTGCCTTTCTCTCCACAGGTGTCCA
CTCCCAGTTCAATTACAGCTCTTAAGGCTAGAGTATTAATACGACTCACTATAGGGGTTAGCGATCGCCA
TGGTGAGCGGCTGGCGGCTGTTCAAGAAGATTAGCGGGAGCTCCGGTGGCTCGAGCGGTATGGCGGCGGA
AAGTGGTAGCGATTTTCAGCAGAGACGTAGAAGGCGCCGGGACCCGGAGGAACCGGAAAAAACAGAACTC
AGCGAAAGAGAGCTGGCAGTAGCAGTGGCGGTGTCCCAGGAGAACGATGAGGAGAACGAAGAGCGCTGGG
TTGGACCTTTACCTGTGGAGGCAACACTGGCCAAGAAGAGGAAAGTCTTAGAGTTTGAAAGAGTCTATCT
TGATAATCTCCCCAGTGCATCCATGTATGAGCGCAGTTACATGCATAGAGATGTTATCACCCATGTGGTA
TGCACCAAAACAGATTTTATTATTACTGCCAGTCATGATGGACATGTCAAGTTCTGGAAAAAAATAGAAG
AGGGAATTGAATTTGTTAAACATTTTCGTAGTCACCTGGGAGTTATTGAGAGTATTGCAGTTAGCTCTGA
GGGAGCATTGTTCTGTTCTGTGGGTGATGATAAAGCAATGAAGGTGTTTGATGTAGTGAACTTTGACATG
ATCAACATGCTGAAACTTGGCTATTTTCCTGGACAGTGTGAGTGGATCTATTGCCCAGGGGATGCAATTT
CTTCAGTTGCTGCTTCCGAAAAGAGTACAGGAAAAATTTTCATTTATGATGGCCGAGGAGATAACCAGCC
ACTTCATATTTTTGACAAACTCCATACATCACCTCTTACTCAGATACGGCTAAACCCAGTTTACAAAGCA
GTAGTGTCTTCTGACAAATCTGGGATGATTGAATACTGGACTGGGCCTCCTCATGAATATAAATTCCCCA
AAAATGTGAACTGGGAATATAAAACTGACACTGATTTATATGAATTTGCCAAGTGTAAGGCTTATCCAAC
CAGCGTATGTTTTTCACCAGATGGGAAGAAAATAGCTACTATTGGTTCTGATAGAAAAGTTAGAATTTTC
AGATTTGTAACTGGAAAACTCATGAGAGTCTTTGATGAATCACTAAGCATGTTTACTGAACTGCAACAGA
TGAGGCAACAGTTACCAGACATGGAATTTGGCCGACGAATGGCTGTAGAACGTGAGTTGGAGAAGGTTGA
TGCTGTAAGATTAATTAATATAGTTTTTGATGAAACTGGACACTTCGTGCTGTATGGAACAATGCTGGGC
ATTAAAGTTATAAATGTAGAGACAAACCGGTGTGTGCGGATTTTAGGCAAACAAGAAAATATTAGAGTGA
TGCAATTGGCTTTGTTCCAGGGGATAGCCAAAAAGCATCGTGCTGCAACTACTATAGAAATGAAAGCTTC
TGAAAATCCTGTTCTTCAGAATATTCAAGCTGACCCAACAATAGTCTGTACATCATTCAAAAAGAATAGA
TTTTATATGTTTACCAAACGAGAACCAGAAGATACGAAAAGTGCAGATTCTGATCGAGATGTTTTTAATG
AGAAACCTTCTAAAGAAGAAGTCATGGCAGCTACTCAAGCTGAAGGACCTAAACGAGTTTCGGACAGTGC
CATTATCCACACCAGCATGGGAGACATTCACACCAAACTTTTTCCTGTTGAGTGCCCTAAGACAGTGGAA
AACTTCTGTGTTCACAGCAGAAATGGTTATTATAATGGGCATACATTTCACCGTATAATTAAGGGCTTTA
TGATTCAGACTGGAGATCCAACAGGTACTGGTATGGGAGGAGAAAGCATATGGGGAGGAGAATTTGAAGA
TGAATTTCATTCAACATTACGACATGACAGGCCGTACACACTCAGCATGGCTAACGCGGGATCAAATACT
AATGGATCCCAGTTTTTCATAACGGTAGTACCAACGCCTTGGCTTGATAATAAGCATACAGTATTTGGAC
GAGTGACTAAAGGAATGGAAGTTGTACAGAGGATCTCCAACGTCAAAGTCAATCCCAAAACAGATAAGCC
CTATGAGGATGTCAGCATCATAAATATTACTGTCAAGTAATCTAGAGGTCAAGCTTCGGGGGTTTAAACC
TGCAGGCATGCAAGCTGATTTGGCTGCTGCCACCGCTGAGCAAGGCCGCTTCGAGCAGACATGATAAGAT
ACATTGATGAGTTTGGACAAACCACAACTAGAATGCAGTGAAAAAAATGCTTTATTTGTGAAATTTGTGA
TGCTATTGCTTTATTTGTAACCATTATAAGCTGCAATAAACAAGTTAACAACAACAATTGCATTCATTTT
ATGTTTCAGGTTCAGGGGGAGATGTGGGAGGTTTTTTTAAGCAAGTAAAACCTCTACAAATGTGGTAAAA
TCTTAATTAAGACTTCTAATATAACTTCGTATAGCATACATTATACGAAGTTATGGTTCCACTGTTGACA
ATTAATCATCGGCATAGTATATCGGCATAGTATAATACGACAAGGTGAGGAACTAAACCCAGGAGGCAGA
TCATGATTGAACAAGATGGATTGCACGCAGGTTCTCCGGCCGCTTGGGTGGAGAGGCTATTCGGCTATGA
CTGGGCACAACAGACAATCGGCTGCTCTGATGCCGCCGTGTTCCGGCTGTCAGCGCAGGGGCGCCCGGTT
CTTTTTGTCAAGACCGACCTGTCCGGTGCCCTGAATGAACTGCAGGACGAGGCAGCGCGGCTATCGTGGC
TGGCCACGACGGGCGTTCCTTGCGCAGCTGTGCTCGACGTTGTCACTGAAGCGGGAAGGGACTGGCTGCT
ATTGGGCGAAGTGCCGGGGCAGGATCTCCTGTCATCTCACCTTGCTCCTGCCGAGAAAGTATCCATCATG
GCTGATGCAATGCGGCGGCTGCATACGCTTGATCCGGCTACCTGCCCATTCGACCACCAAGCGAAACATC
GCATCGAGCGAGCACGTACTCGGATGGAAGCCGGTCTTGTCGATCAGGATGATCTGGACGAAGAGCATCA
GGGGCTCGCGCCAGCCGAACTGTTCGCCAGGCTCAAGGCGCGCATGCCCGACGGCGAGGATCTCGTCGTG
ACCCATGGCGATGCCTGCTTGCCGAATATCATGGTGGAAAATGGCCGCTTTTCTGGATTCATCGACTGTG
GCCGGCTGGGTGTGGCGGACCGCTATCAGGACATAGCGTTGGCTACCCGTGATATTGCTGAAGAGCTTGG
CGGCGAATGGGCTGACCGCTTCCTCGTGCTTTACGGTATCGCCGCTCCCGATTCGCAGCGCATCGCCTTC
TATCGCCTTCTTGACGAGTTCTTCTGATTCGAAATGACCGACCAAGCGACGCCCAACCGGTATCAGCTCA
CTCAAAGGCGGTAATACGGTTATCCACAGAATCAGGGGATAACGCAGGAAAGAACATGTGAGCAAAAGGC
CAGCAAAAGGCCAGGAACCGTAAAAAGGCCGCGTTGCTGGCGTTTTTCCATAGGCTCCGCCCCCCTGACG
AGCATCACAAAAATCGACGCTCAAGTCAGAGGTGGCGAAACCCGACAGGACTATAAAGATACCAGGCGTT
TCCCCCTGGAAGCTCCCTCGTGCGCTCTCCTGTTCCGACCCTGCCGCTTACCGGATACCTGTCCGCCTTT
CTCCCTTCGGGAAGCGTGGCGCTTTCTCATAGCTCACGCTGTAGGTATCTCAGTTCGGTGTAGGTCGTTC
GCTCCAAGCTGGGCTGTGTGCACGAACCCCCCGTTCAGCCCGACCGCTGCGCCTTATCCGGTAACTATCG
TCTTGAGTCCAACCCGGTAAGACACGACTTATCGCCACTGGCAGCAGCCACTGGTAACAGGATTAGCAGA
GCGAGGTATGTAGGCGGTGCTACAGAGTTCTTGAAGTGGTGGCCTAACTACGGCTACACTAGAAGGACAG
TATTTGGTATCTGCGCTCTGCTGAAGCCAGTTACCTTCGGAAAAAGAGTTGGTAGCTCTTGATCCGGCAA
ACAAACCACCGCTGGTAGCGGTGGTTTTTTTGTTTGCAAGCAGCAGATTACGCGCAGAAAAAAAGGATTT
CAAGAAGATCCTTTGATCTTTTCTACGGGGTCTGACGCTCAGTGGAACGAAAACTCACGTTAAGGGATTT
TGGTCATGAGATTATCAAAAAGGATCTTCACCTAGATCCTTTTATAGTCCGGAATCGTCACACAAAAAAC
CAACACACAGATGTAATGAAAATAAAGATATTTTATTGCGGCCATCGTGATGGCTAGAGTTTAGCCCTCC
CACACATAACCAGAGGGCAGCAATTCACGAATCCCAACTGCCGTCGGCTGTCCATCACTGTCCTTCACTA
TGGCTTTGATCCCAGGATGCAGATCGAGAAGCACCTGTCGGCACCGTCCGCAGGGGCTCAAGATGCCCCT
GTTCTCATTTCCGATCGCGACGATACAAGTCAGGTTGCCAGCTGCCGCAGCAGCAGCAGTGCCCAGCACC
ACGAGTTCTGCACAAGGTCCCCCAGTAAAATGATATACATTGACACCAGTGAAGATGCGGCCGTCGCTAG
AGAGAGCTGCGCTGGCGACGCTGTAGTCTTCAGAGATGGGGATGCTGTTGATTGTAGCCGTTGCTCTTTC
AATGAGGGTGGATTCTTCTTGAGACAAAGGCTTGGCCATGGTGGCGCTAGTGTCAGAAGAATCGAGCTTT
TTGCAAAAGCCTAGGCCTCCAAAAAAGCCTCCTCACTACTTCTGGAATAGCTCAGAGGCCGAGGCGGCCT
CGGCCTCTGCATAAATAAAAAAAATTAGTCAGCCATGGGGCGGAGAATGGGCGGAACTGGGCGGAGTTAG
GGGCGGGATGGGCGGAGTTAGGGGCGGGACTATGGTTGCTGACTAATTGAGATGCATGCTTTGCATACTT
CTGCCTGCTGGGGAGCCTGGGGACTTTCCACACCTGGTTGCTGACTAATTGAGATGCATGCTTTGCATAC
TTCTGCCTGCTGGGGAGCCTGGGGACTTTCCACACCCTAACTGACACACATTCCACAGCTGGTTCTTTCC
GCCTCAGAAGGTACCTAACCAAGTTCCTCTTTCAGAGGTTATTTCAGGCCATGGTGCTGCGC
Features (pLannotate 1.2.2; 17 found; start..end, strand, type, name):
     24..105     -  polyA_signal   SV40 poly(A) signal: SV40 polyadenylation signal
    128..211     -  CDS            large T antigen (fragment): large T antigen from SV40 (simian virus 40)
    276..641     +  enhancer       CMV enhancer: human cytomegalovirus immediate early enhancer
    643..842     +  promoter       CMV promoter: human cytomegalovirus (CMV) immediate early promoter
    981..1113    +  intron         chimeric intron: chimera between introns from human β-globin and immunoglobulin heavy chain genes
   1157..1175    +  promoter       T7 promoter: promoter for bacteriophage T7 RNA polymerase
   1250..3187    +  CDS            PPWD1: PPWD1_HUMAN - Also known as KIAA0073 From Homo sapiens (Human).
   3218..3236    +  misc_feature   MCS (fragment): pUC18/19 multiple cloning site
   3285..3406    -  polyA_signal   SV40 poly(A) signal: SV40 polyadenylation signal
   3429..3497    -  CDS            large T antigen (fragment): large T antigen from SV40 (simian virus 40)
   3521..3554    +  protein_bind   loxP: Cre-mediated recombination occurs in the 8-bp core sequence (GCATACAT). Cre recombinase
   3564..3611    +  promoter       EM7 promoter: synthetic bacterial promoter&nbsp
   3643..4434    +  CDS            neo: KKA2_KLEPN - Also known as kan, nptII. Experimental evidence at protein level: Swiss-Prot protein existence level 1. Resistance to kanamycin, neomycin, paromomycin, ribostamycin, butirosin and gentamicin B. From Klebsiella pneumoniae.
   4595..5183    -  rep_origin     ori: high-copy-number ColE1/pMB1/pBR322/pUC origin of replication
   5309..5357    -  polyA_signal   poly(A) signal: synthetic polyadenylation signal
   5381..5779    -  CDS            BSD: blasticidin S deaminase; Aspergillus terreus BSD; confers resistance to blasticidin
   5810..6167    -  promoter       SV40 promoter: SV40 enhancer and early promoter
