[The description below was written by a language model from this plasmid's Addgene catalogue record and pLannotate feature annotations shown in this document.]
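Description:
pBiT3.1-N_PPWD1:1-646 is a mammalian expression plasmid built on Promega's pBiT3.1-N backbone and carrying full-length, wild-type human PPWD1 (residues M1 to K646, a 1,938 bp insert derived from a Mammalian Gene Collection clone). The 6.2 kb plasmid is propagated in E. coli from a high-copy ColE1/pUC-type origin. Bacterial selection is with kanamycin, provided by a neo (nptII) coding sequence driven by the synthetic bacterial EM7 promoter.

Expression of the payload is driven by the human CMV immediate early enhancer and promoter. These are followed by a chimeric β-globin/immunoglobulin intron that generally improves transcript processing, and by a T7 promoter that also serves as a sequencing primer site. The PPWD1 open reading frame was inserted by ligation-independent cloning between retained XhoI and XbaI sites and is terminated by an SV40 polyadenylation signal. An N-terminal HiBiT tag joined through a short glycine/serine linker is recorded for the insert, although the feature table does not annotate it separately. HiBiT is a small peptide that complements the LgBiT fragment of NanoLuc luciferase to produce luminescence, which allows sensitive quantification of the tagged protein.

The catalogue lists neomycin/G418 as the mammalian selectable marker. The annotation, however, shows neo only behind the bacterial EM7 promoter, next to a single loxP site. It also shows a separate SV40 early promoter-driven blasticidin S deaminase cassette with a synthetic poly(A) signal, which the catalogue does not mention, so the record is not fully consistent on mammalian selection. The plasmid was deposited with a study of the ligandability of WD40 repeat proteins. That context suggests luminescence-based cellular assays of PPWD1, though the record does not specify a particular assay.
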