Addgene plasmid #211116: pBiT3.1-N_PPWD1:1-646
Purpose: Mammalian expression of full-length human PPWD1. N-terminal HiBiT tag.
Depositing lab: Cheryl Arrowsmith. Depositing organization: University of Toronto. Publication: A Target Class Ligandability Evaluation of WD40 Repeat-Containing Proteins. Ackloo S, Li F, Szewczyk M, Seitova A, Loppnau P, Zeng H, Xu J, Ahmad S, Arnautova YA, Baghaie AJ, Beldar S, Bolotokova A, Centrella PA, Chau I, Clark MA, Cuozzo JW, Dehghani-Tafti S, Disch JS, Dong A, Dumas A, Feng JA, Ghiabi P, Gibson E, Gilmer J, Goldman B, Green SR, Guie MA, Guilinger JP, Harms N, Herasymenko O, Houliston S, Hutchinson A, Kearnes S, Keefe AD, Kimani SW, Kramer T, Kutera M, Kwak HA, Lento C, Li Y, Liu J, Loup J, Machado RAC, Mulhern CJ, Perveen S, Righetto GL, Riley P, Shrestha S, Sigel EA, Silva M, Sintchak MD, Slakman BL, Taylor RD, Thompson J, Torng W, Underkoffler C, von Rechenberg M, Walsh RT, Watson I, Wilson DJ, Wolf E, Yadav M, Yazdi AK, Zhang J, Zhang Y, Santhakumar V, Edwards AM, Barsyte-Lovejoy D, Schapira M, Brown PJ, Halabelian L, Arrowsmith CH. J Med Chem. 2025 Jan 23;68(2):1092-1112. doi: 10.1021/acs.jmedchem.4c02010. Epub 2024 Nov 4. PubMed 39495097.
Backbone
  Vector backbone: pBiT3.1-N
  Backbone manufacturer: Promega
  Vector type: Mammalian Expression
  Selectable markers: Neomycin (select with G418)
Growth in bacteria
  Bacterial resistance: Kanamycin, 50 μg/mL
  Growth temperature: 37°C
  Growth strain: DH5alpha
  Copy number: High Copy
Gene/Insert
  Gene/Insert name: PPWD1:M1-K646
  Species: H. sapiens (human)
  Insert size (bp): 1938
  Mutation: wild type
  Entrez Gene: PPWD1 (a.k.a. KIAA0073)
  Promoter: CMV
  Tag / fusion protein: MVSGWRLFKKISGSSGGSSG (N terminal on insert)
  Cloning method: Ligation Independent Cloning
  Sequencing primers: 5′ T7; 3′ TTGCTCAGCGGTGGCAGCAG
Resource information
  A portion of this plasmid was derived from a plasmid made by: Mammalian Gene Collection (BC015385)
Terms and licenses: Academic/Nonprofit Terms; Industry Terms: Not Available to Industry
Depositor comments: 5' Cloning Site: Xho1 (not destroyed), 3' Cloning Site: Xba1 (not destroyed).
How to cite: pBiT3.1-N_PPWD1:1-646 was a gift from Cheryl Arrowsmith (Addgene plasmid # 211116 ; http://n2t.net/addgene:211116 ; RRID:Addgene_211116)
