>Addgene plasmid #211116 | pBiT3.1-N_PPWD1:1-646 | depositor partial sequence | sequence record 411710 | Insert sequence
ATGGCGGCGGAAAGTGGTAGCGATTTTCAGCAGAGACGTAGAAGGCGCCGGGACCCGGAGGAACCGGAAA
AAACAGAACTCAGCGAAAGAGAGCTGGCAGTAGCAGTGGCGGTGTCCCAGGAGAACGATGAGGAGAACGA
AGAGCGCTGGGTTGGACCTTTACCTGTGGAGGCAACACTGGCCAAGAAGAGGAAAGTCTTAGAGTTTGAA
AGAGTCTATCTTGATAATCTCCCCAGTGCATCCATGTATGAGCGCAGTTACATGCATAGAGATGTTATCA
CCCATGTGGTATGCACCAAAACAGATTTTATTATTACTGCCAGTCATGATGGACATGTCAAGTTCTGGAA
AAAAATAGAAGAGGGAATTGAATTTGTTAAACATTTTCGTAGTCACCTGGGAGTTATTGAGAGTATTGCA
GTTAGCTCTGAGGGAGCATTGTTCTGTTCTGTGGGTGATGATAAAGCAATGAAGGTGTTTGATGTAGTGA
ACTTTGACATGATCAACATGCTGAAACTTGGCTATTTTCCTGGACAGTGTGAGTGGATCTATTGCCCAGG
GGATGCAATTTCTTCAGTTGCTGCTTCCGAAAAGAGTACAGGAAAAATTTTCATTTATGATGGCCGAGGA
GATAACCAGCCACTTCATATTTTTGACAAACTCCATACATCACCTCTTACTCAGATACGGCTAAACCCAG
TTTACAAAGCAGTAGTGTCTTCTGACAAATCTGGGATGATTGAATACTGGACTGGGCCTCCTCATGAATA
TAAATTCCCCAAAAATGTGAACTGGGAATATAAAACTGACACTGATTTATATGAATTTGCCAAGTGTAAG
GCTTATCCAACCAGCGTATGTTTTTCACCAGATGGGAAGAAAATAGCTACTATTGGTTCTGATAGAAAAG
TTAGAATTTTCAGATTTGTAACTGGAAAACTCATGAGAGTCTTTGATGAATCACTAAGCATGTTTACTGA
ACTGCAACAGATGAGGCAACAGTTACCAGACATGGAATTTGGCCGACGAATGGCTGTAGAACGTGAGTTG
GAGAAGGTTGATGCTGTAAGATTAATTAATATAGTTTTTGATGAAACTGGACACTTCGTGCTGTATGGAA
CAATGCTGGGCATTAAAGTTATAAATGTAGAGACAAACCGGTGTGTGCGGATTTTAGGCAAACAAGAAAA
TATTAGAGTGATGCAATTGGCTTTGTTCCAGGGGATAGCCAAAAAGCATCGTGCTGCAACTACTATAGAA
ATGAAAGCTTCTGAAAATCCTGTTCTTCAGAATATTCAAGCTGACCCAACAATAGTCTGTACATCATTCA
AAAAGAATAGATTTTATATGTTTACCAAACGAGAACCAGAAGATACGAAAAGTGCAGATTCTGATCGAGA
TGTTTTTAATGAGAAACCTTCTAAAGAAGAAGTCATGGCAGCTACTCAAGCTGAAGGACCTAAACGAGTT
TCGGACAGTGCCATTATCCACACCAGCATGGGAGACATTCACACCAAACTTTTTCCTGTTGAGTGCCCTA
AGACAGTGGAAAACTTCTGTGTTCACAGCAGAAATGGTTATTATAATGGGCATACATTTCACCGTATAAT
TAAGGGCTTTATGATTCAGACTGGAGATCCAACAGGTACTGGTATGGGAGGAGAAAGCATATGGGGAGGA
GAATTTGAAGATGAATTTCATTCAACATTACGACATGACAGGCCGTACACACTCAGCATGGCTAACGCGG
GATCAAATACTAATGGATCCCAGTTTTTCATAACGGTAGTACCAACGCCTTGGCTTGATAATAAGCATAC
AGTATTTGGACGAGTGACTAAAGGAATGGAAGTTGTACAGAGGATCTCCAACGTCAAAGTCAATCCCAAA
ACAGATAAGCCCTATGAGGATGTCAGCATCATAAATATTACTGTCAAG
